>Addgene plasmid #51259 | 3xFLAG-dCas9/pMXs-I2 | depositor full sequence | sequence record 77870 | 3xFLAG-dCas9/pMXs-I2 sequence 10698 bps
CCCGAAAAGTGCCACCTGCATAATGAAAGACCCCACCTGTAGGTTTGGCAAGCTAGCTTAAGTAACGCCA
TTTTGCAAGGCATGGAAAAATACATAACTGAGAATAGAAAAGTTCAGATCAAGGTCAGGAACAGATGGAA
CAGCTGAATATGGGCCAAACAGGATATCTGTGGTAAGCAGTTCCTGCCCCGGCTCAGGGCCAAGAACAGA
TGGAACAGCTGAATATGGGCCAAACAGGATATCTGTGGTAAGCAGTTCCTGCCCCGGCTCAGGGCCAAGA
ACAGATGGTCCCCAGATGCGGTCCAGCCCTCAGCAGTTTCTAGAGAACCATCAGATGTTTCCAGGGTGCC
CCAAGGACCTGAAATGACCCTGTGCCTTATTTGAACTAACCAATCAGTTCGCTTCTCGCTTCTGTTCGCG
CGCTTCTGCTCCCCGAGCTCAATAAAAGAGCCCACAACCCCTCACTCGGCGCGCCAGTCCTCCGATTGAC
TGAGTCGCCCGGGTACCCGTGTATCCAATAAACCCTCTTGCAGTTGCATCCGACTTGTGGTCTCGCTGTT
CCTTGGGAGGGTCTCCTCTGAGTGATTGACTACCCGTCAGCGGGGGTCTTTCATTTGGGGGCTCGTCCGG
GATCGGGAGACCCCTGCCCAGGGACCACCGACCCACCACCGGGAGGTAAGCTGGCCAGCAACTTATCTGT
GTCTGTCCGATTGTCTAGTGTCTATGACTGATTTTATGCGCCTGCGTCGGTACTAGTTAGCTAACTAGCT
CTGTATCTGGCGGACCCGTGGTGGAACTGACGAGTTCGGAACACCCGGCCGCAACCCTGGGAGACGTCCC
AGGGACTTCGGGGGCCGTTTTTGTGGCCCGACCTGAGTCCAAAAATCCCGATCGTTTTGGACTCTTTGGT
GCACCCCCCTAATAGGAGGGATATGTGGTTCTGGTAGGAGACGAGAACCTAAAACAGTTCCCGCCTCCGT
CTGAATTTTTGCTTTCGGTTTGGGACCGAAGCCGCGCCGCGCGTCTTGTCTGCTGCAGCATCGTTCTGTG
TTGTCTCTGTCTGACTGTGTTTCTGTATTTGTCTGAAAATTAGGGCCAGACTGTTACCACTCCCTTAAGT
TTGACCTTAGGTCACTGGAAAGATGTCGAGCGGATCGCTCACAACCAGTCGGTAGATGTCAAGAAGAGAC
GTTGGGTTACCTTCTGCTCTGCAGAATGGCCAACCTTTAACGTCGGATGGCCGCGAGACGGCACCTTTAA
CCGAGACCTCATCACCCAGGTTAAGATCAAGGTCTTTTCACCTGGCCCGCATGGACACCCAGACCAGGTC
CCCTACATCGTGACCTGGGAAGCCTTGGCTTTTGACCCCCCTCCCTGGGTCAAGCCCTTTGTACACCCTA
AGCCTCCGCCTCCTCTTCCTCCATCCGCCCCGTCTCTCCCCCTTGAACCTCCTCGTTCGACCCCGCCTCG
ATCCTCCCTTTATCCAGCCCTCACTCCTTCTCTAGGCGCCCCCATATGGCCATATGAGATCTTATATGGG
GCACCCCCGCCCCTTGTAAACTTCCCTGACCCTGACATGACAAGAGTTACTAACAGCCCCTCTCTCCAAG
CTCACTTACAGGCTCTCTACTTAGTCCAGCACGAAGTCTGGAGACCTCTGGCGGCAGCCTACCAAGAACA
ACTGGACCGACCGGTGGTACCTCACCCTTACCGAGTCGGCGACACAGTGTGGGTCCGCCGACACCAGACT
AAGAACCTAGAACCTCGCTGGAAAGGACCTTACACAGTCCTGCTGACCACCCCCACCGCCCTCAAAGTAG
ACGGCATCGCAGCTTGGATACACGCCGCCCACGTGAAGGCTGCCGACCCCGGGGGTGGACCATCCTCTAG
ACTGCCGGATCTAGCTAGTTAATTAAGGATCCGTTTAGTGAACCGTCAGAATTAACCATGGACTACAAAG
ACCATGACGGTGATTATAAAGATCATGACATCGATTACAAGGATGACGATGACAAGCTCATGGACAAGAA
GTACTCCATTGGGCTCGCTATCGGCACAAACAGCGTCGGCTGGGCCGTCATTACGGACGAGTACAAGGTG
CCGAGCAAAAAATTCAAAGTTCTGGGCAATACCGATCGCCACAGCATAAAGAAGAACCTCATTGGCGCCC
TCCTGTTCGACTCCGGGGAGACGGCCGAAGCCACGCGGCTCAAAAGAACAGCACGGCGCAGATATACCCG
CAGAAAGAATCGGATCTGCTACCTGCAGGAGATCTTTAGTAATGAGATGGCTAAGGTGGATGACTCTTTC
TTCCATAGGCTGGAGGAGTCCTTTTTGGTGGAGGAGGATAAAAAGCACGAGCGCCACCCAATCTTTGGCA
ATATCGTGGACGAGGTGGCGTACCATGAAAAGTACCCAACCATATATCATCTGAGGAAGAAGCTTGTAGA
CAGTACTGATAAGGCTGACTTGCGGTTGATCTATCTCGCGCTGGCGCATATGATCAAATTTCGGGGACAC
TTCCTCATCGAGGGGGACCTGAACCCAGACAACAGCGATGTCGACAAACTCTTTATCCAACTGGTTCAGA
CTTACAATCAGCTTTTCGAAGAGAACCCGATCAACGCATCCGGAGTTGACGCCAAAGCAATCCTGAGCGC
TAGGCTGTCCAAATCCCGGCGGCTCGAAAACCTCATCGCACAGCTCCCTGGGGAGAAGAAGAACGGCCTG
TTTGGTAATCTTATCGCCCTGTCACTCGGGCTGACCCCCAACTTTAAATCTAACTTCGACCTGGCCGAAG
ATGCCAAGCTTCAACTGAGCAAAGACACCTACGATGATGATCTCGACAATCTGCTGGCCCAGATCGGCGA
CCAGTACGCAGACCTTTTTTTGGCGGCAAAGAACCTGTCAGACGCCATTCTGCTGAGTGATATTCTGCGA
GTGAACACGGAGATCACCAAAGCTCCGCTGAGCGCTAGTATGATCAAGCGCTATGATGAGCACCACCAAG
ACTTGACTTTGCTGAAGGCCCTTGTCAGACAGCAACTGCCTGAGAAGTACAAGGAAATTTTCTTCGATCA
GTCTAAAAATGGCTACGCCGGATACATTGACGGCGGAGCAAGCCAGGAGGAATTTTACAAATTTATTAAG
CCCATCTTGGAAAAAATGGACGGCACCGAGGAGCTGCTGGTAAAGCTTAACAGAGAAGATCTGTTGCGCA
AACAGCGCACTTTCGACAATGGAAGCATCCCCCACCAGATTCACCTGGGCGAACTGCACGCTATCCTCAG
GCGGCAAGAGGATTTCTACCCCTTTTTGAAAGATAACAGGGAAAAGATTGAGAAAATCCTCACATTTCGG
ATACCCTACTATGTAGGCCCCCTCGCCCGGGGAAATTCCAGATTCGCGTGGATGACTCGCAAATCAGAAG
AGACCATCACTCCCTGGAACTTCGAGGAAGTCGTGGATAAGGGGGCCTCTGCCCAGTCCTTCATCGAAAG
GATGACTAACTTTGATAAAAATCTGCCTAACGAAAAGGTGCTTCCTAAACACTCTCTGCTGTACGAGTAC
TTCACAGTTTATAACGAGCTCACCAAGGTCAAATACGTCACAGAAGGGATGAGAAAGCCAGCATTCCTGT
CTGGAGAGCAGAAGAAAGCTATCGTGGACCTCCTCTTCAAGACGAACCGGAAAGTTACCGTGAAACAGCT
CAAAGAAGACTATTTCAAAAAGATTGAATGTTTCGACTCTGTTGAAATCAGCGGAGTGGAGGATCGCTTC
AACGCATCCCTGGGAACGTATCACGATCTCCTGAAAATCATTAAAGACAAGGACTTCCTGGACAATGAGG
AGAACGAGGACATTCTTGAGGACATTGTCCTCACCCTTACGTTGTTTGAAGATAGGGAGATGATTGAAGA
ACGCTTGAAAACTTACGCTCATCTCTTCGACGACAAAGTCATGAAACAGCTCAAGAGGCGCCGATATACA
GGATGGGGGCGGCTGTCAAGAAAACTGATCAATGGGATCCGAGACAAGCAGAGTGGAAAGACAATCCTGG
ATTTTCTTAAGTCCGATGGATTTGCCAACAGGAACTTCATGCAGTTGATCCATGATGACTCTCTCACCTT
TAAGGAGGACATCCAGAAAGCACAAGTTTCTGGCCAGGGGGACAGTCTTCACGAGCACATCGCTAATCTT
GCAGGTAGCCCAGCTATCAAAAAGGGAATACTGCAGACCGTTAAGGTCGTGGATGAACTCGTCAAAGTAA
TGGGAAGGCATAAGCCCGAGAATATCGTTATCGAGATGGCCCGAGAGAACCAAACTACCCAGAAGGGACA
GAAGAACAGTAGGGAAAGGATGAAGAGGATTGAAGAGGGTATAAAAGAACTGGGGTCCCAAATCCTTAAG
GAACACCCAGTTGAAAACACCCAGCTTCAGAATGAGAAGCTCTACCTGTACTACCTGCAGAACGGCAGGG
ACATGTACGTGGATCAGGAACTGGACATCAATCGGCTCTCCGACTACGACGTGGATGCCATCGTGCCCCA
GTCTTTTCTCAAAGATGATTCTATTGATAATAAAGTGTTGACAAGATCCGATAAAAATAGAGGGAAGAGT
GATAACGTCCCCTCAGAAGAAGTTGTCAAGAAAATGAAAAATTATTGGCGGCAGCTGCTGAACGCCAAAC
TGATCACACAACGGAAGTTCGATAATCTGACTAAGGCTGAACGAGGTGGCCTGTCTGAGTTGGATAAAGC
CGGCTTCATCAAAAGGCAGCTTGTTGAGACACGCCAGATCACCAAGCACGTGGCCCAAATTCTCGATTCA
CGCATGAACACCAAGTACGATGAAAATGACAAACTGATTCGAGAGGTGAAAGTTATTACTCTGAAGTCTA
AGCTGGTCTCAGATTTCAGAAAGGACTTTCAGTTTTATAAGGTGAGAGAGATCAACAATTACCACCATGC
GCATGATGCCTACCTGAATGCAGTGGTAGGCACTGCACTTATCAAAAAATATCCCAAGCTTGAATCTGAA
TTTGTTTACGGAGACTATAAAGTGTACGATGTTAGGAAAATGATCGCAAAGTCTGAGCAGGAAATAGGCA
AGGCCACCGCTAAGTACTTCTTTTACAGCAATATTATGAATTTTTTCAAGACCGAGATTACACTGGCCAA
TGGAGAGATTCGGAAGCGACCACTTATCGAAACAAACGGAGAAACAGGAGAAATCGTGTGGGACAAGGGT
AGGGATTTCGCGACAGTCCGGAAGGTCCTGTCCATGCCGCAGGTGAACATCGTTAAAAAGACCGAAGTAC
AGACCGGAGGCTTCTCCAAGGAAAGTATCCTCCCGAAAAGGAACAGCGACAAGCTGATCGCACGCAAAAA
AGATTGGGACCCCAAGAAATACGGCGGATTCGATTCTCCTACAGTCGCTTACAGTGTACTGGTTGTGGCC
AAAGTGGAGAAAGGGAAGTCTAAAAAACTCAAAAGCGTCAAGGAACTGCTGGGCATCACAATCATGGAGC
GATCAAGCTTCGAAAAAAACCCCATCGACTTTCTCGAGGCGAAAGGATATAAAGAGGTCAAAAAAGACCT
CATCATTAAGCTTCCCAAGTACTCTCTCTTTGAGCTTGAAAACGGCCGGAAACGAATGCTCGCTAGTGCG
GGCGAGCTGCAGAAAGGTAACGAGCTGGCACTGCCCTCTAAATACGTTAATTTCTTGTATCTGGCCAGCC
ACTATGAAAAGCTCAAAGGGTCTCCCGAAGATAATGAGCAGAAGCAGCTGTTCGTGGAACAACACAAACA
CTACCTTGATGAGATCATCGAGCAAATAAGCGAATTCTCCAAAAGAGTGATCCTCGCCGACGCTAACCTC
GATAAGGTGCTTTCTGCTTACAATAAGCACAGGGATAAGCCCATCAGGGAGCAGGCAGAAAACATTATCC
ACTTGTTTACTCTGACCAACTTGGGCGCGCCTGCAGCCTTCAAGTACTTCGACACCACCATAGACAGAAA
GCGGTACACCTCTACAAAGGAGGTCCTGGACGCCACACTGATTCATCAGTCAATTACGGGGCTCTATGAA
ACAAGAATCGACCTCTCTCAGCTCGGTGGAGACAGCAGGGCTGACCCCAAGAAGAAGAGGAAGGTGTGAA
AGGGTTGGATCCCTACCGGATCGAATTCCAGCTGAGCGCCGGTCGCTACCATTACCAGTTGGTCTGGTGT
CAAAAATAATAATAACCGGGCAGGCCATGTCTGCCCGTATTTCGCGTAAGGAAATCCATTATGTACTATT
TAAACTCGAGCGGCCGCTACGTAAATTCCGCCCCTCTCCCTCCCCCCCCCCTAACGTTACTGGCCGAAGC
CGCTTGGAATAAGGCCGGTGTGCGTTTGTCTATATGTTATTTTCCACCATATTGCCGTCTTTTGGCAATG
TGAGGGCCCGGAAACCTGGCCCTGTCTTCTTGACGAGCATTCCTAGGGGTCTTTCCCCTCTCGCCAAAGG
AATGCAAGGTCTGTTGAATGTCGTGAAGGAAGCAGTTCCTCTGGAAGCTTCTTGAAGACAAACAACGTCT
GTAGCGACCCTTTGCAGGCAGCGGAACCCCCCACCTGGCGACAGGTGCCTCTGCGGCCAAAAGCCACGTG
TATAAGATACACCTGCAAAGGCGGCACAACCCCAGTGCCACGTTGTGAGTTGGATAGTTGTGGAAAGAGT
CAAATGGCTCTCCTCAAGCGTATTCAACAAGGGGCTGAAGGATGCCCAGAAGGTACCCCATTGTATGGGA
TCTGATCTGGGGCCTCGGTGCACATGCTTTACATGTGTTTAGTCGAGGTTAAAAAAACGTCTAGGCCCCC
CGAACCACGGGGACGTGGTTTTCCTTTGAAAAACACGATGATAATATGGCCACAATTCCTAAGATGAGCT
TTCCATGTAAATTTGTAGCCAGCTTCCTTCTGATTTTCAATGTTTCTTCCAAAGGTGCAGTCTCCAAAGA
GATTACGAATGCCTTGGAAACCTGGGGTGCCTTGGGTCAGGACATCAACTTGGACATTCCTAGTTTTCAA
ATGAGTGATGATATTGACGATATAAAATGGGAAAAAACTTCAGACAAGAAAAAGATTGCACAATTCAGAA
AAGAGAAAGAGACTTTCAAGGAAAAAGATACATATAAGCTATTTAAAAATGGAACTCTGAAAATTAAGCA
TCTGAAGACCGATGATCAGGATATCTACAAGGTATCAATATATGATACAAAAGGAAAAAATGTGTTGGAA
AAAATATTTGATTTGAAGATTCAAGAGAGGGTCTCAAAACCAAAGATCTCCTGGACTTGTATCAACACAA
CCCTGACCTGTGAGGTAATGAATGGAACTGACCCCGAATTAAACCTGTATCAAGATGGGAAACATCTAAA
ACTTTCTCAGAGGGTCATCACACACAAGTGGACCACCAGCCTGAGTGCAAAATTCAAGTGCACAGCAGGG
AACAAAGTCAGCAAGGAATCCAGTGTCGAGCCTGTCAGCTGTCCAGAGAAAGGTCTGGACATCTATCTCA
TCATTGGCATATGTGGAGGAGGCAGCCTCTTGATGGTCTTTGTGGCACTGCTCGTTTTCTATATCACCAA
AAGGAAAAAACAGAGGAGTCGGAGAAATGATGAGGAGCTGGAGACAAGAGCCCACAGAGTAGCTACTGAA
GAAAGGGGCCGGAAGCCCCAACAAATTCCAGCTTCAACCCCTCAGAATCCAGCAACTTCCCAACATCCTC
CTCCACCACCTGGTCATCGTTCCCAGGCACCTAGTCATCGTCCCCCGCCTCCTGGACACCGTGTTCAGCA
CCAGCCTCAGAAGAGGCCTCCTGCTCCGTCGGGCACACAAGTTCACCAGCAGAAAGGCCCGCCCCTCCCC
AGACCTCGAGTTCAGCCAAAACCTCCCCATGGGGCAGCAGAAAACTCATTGTCCCCTTCCTCTAATTAAA
AAAGATAGAAACTGTCTTTTTCAATAAAAAGCACTGTGGATTTCTGCCTCTAGTCGACGATAAAATAAAA
GATTTTATTTAGTCTCCAGAAAAAGGGGGGAATGAAAGACCCCACCTGTAGGTTTGGCAAGCTAGCTTAA
GTAACGCCATTTTGCAAGGCATGGAAAAATACATAACTGAGAATAGAGAAGTTCAGATCAAGGTCAGGAA
CAGATGGAACAGCTGAATATGGGCCAAACAGGATATCTGTGGTAAGCAGTTCCTGCCCCGGCTCAGGGCC
AAGAACAGATGGAACAGCTGAATATGGGCCAAACAGGATATCTGTGGTAAGCAGTTCCTGCCCCGGCTCA
GGGCCAAGAACAGATGGTCCCCAGATGCGGTCCAGCCCTCAGCAGTTTCTAGAGAACCATCAGATGTTTC
CAGGGTGCCCCAAGGACCTGAAATGACCCTGTGCCTTATTTGAACTAACCAATCAGTTCGCTTCTCGCTT
CTGTTCGCGCGCTTCTGCTCCCCGAGCTCAATAAAAGAGCCCACAACCCCTCACTCGGGGCGCCAGTCCT
CCGATTGACTGAGTCGCCCGGGTACCCGTGTATCCAATAAACCCTCTTGCAGTTGCATCCGACTTGTGGT
CTCGCTGTTCCTTGGGAGGGTCTCCTCTGAGTGATTGACTACCCGTCAGCGGGGGTCTTTCACATGCAGC
ATGTATCAAAATTAATTTGGTTTTTTTTCTTAAGTATTTACATTAAATGGCCATAGTTGCATTAATGAAT
CGGCCAACGCGCGGGGAGAGGCGGTTTGCGTATTGGGCGCTCTTCCGCTTCCTCGCTCACTGACTCGCTG
CGCTCGGTCGTTCGGCTGCGGCGAGCGGTATCAGCTCACTCAAAGGCGGTAATACGGTTATCCACAGAAT
CAGGGGATAACGCAGGAAAGAACATGTGAGCAAAAGGCCAGCAAAAGGCCAGGAACCGTAAAAAGGCCGC
GTTGCTGGCGTTTTTCCATAGGCTCCGCCCCCCTGACGAGCATCACAAAAATCGACGCTCAAGTCAGAGG
TGGCGAAACCCGACAGGACTATAAAGATACCAGGCGTTTCCCCCTGGAAGCTCCCTCGTGCGCTCTCCTG
TTCCGACCCTGCCGCTTACCGGATACCTGTCCGCCTTTCTCCCTTCGGGAAGCGTGGCGCTTTCTCATAG
CTCACGCTGTAGGTATCTCAGTTCGGTGTAGGTCGTTCGCTCCAAGCTGGGCTGTGTGCACGAACCCCCC
GTTCAGCCCGACCGCTGCGCCTTATCCGGTAACTATCGTCTTGAGTCCAACCCGGTAAGACACGACTTAT
CGCCACTGGCAGCAGCCACTGGTAACAGGATTAGCAGAGCGAGGTATGTAGGCGGTGCTACAGAGTTCTT
GAAGTGGTGGCCTAACTACGGCTACACTAGAAGAACAGTATTTGGTATCTGCGCTCTGCTGAAGCCAGTT
ACCTTCGGAAAAAGAGTTGGTAGCTCTTGATCCGGCAAACAAACCACCGCTGGTAGCGGTGGTTTTTTTG
TTTGCAAGCAGCAGATTACGCGCAGAAAAAAAGGATCTCAAGAAGATCCTTTGATCTTTTCTACGGGGTC
TGACGCTCAGTGGAACGAAAACTCACGTTAAGGGATTTTGGTCATGAGATTATCAAAAAGGATCTTCACC
TAGATCCTTTTGCGGCCGGCCGCAAATCAATCTAAAGTATATATGAGTAAACTTGGTCTGACAGTTACCA
ATGCTTAATCAGTGAGGCACCTATCTCAGCGATCTGTCTATTTCGTTCATCCATAGTTGCCTGACTCCCC
GTCGTGTAGATAACTACGATACGGGAGGGCTTACCATCTGGCCCCAGTGCTGCAATGATACCGCGAGACC
CACGCTCACCGGCTCCAGATTTATCAGCAATAAACCAGCCAGCCGGAAGGGCCGAGCGCAGAAGTGGTCC
TGCAACTTTATCCGCCTCCATCCAGTCTATTAATTGTTGCCGGGAAGCTAGAGTAAGTAGTTCGCCAGTT
AATAGTTTGCGCAACGTTGTTGCCATTGCTACAGGCATCGTGGTGTCACGCTCGTCGTTTGGTATGGCTT
CATTCAGCTCCGGTTCCCAACGATCAAGGCGAGTTACATGATCCCCCATGTTGTGCAAAAAAGCGGTTAG
CTCCTTCGGTCCTCCGATCGTTGTCAGAAGTAAGTTGGCCGCAGTGTTATCACTCATGGTTATGGCAGCA
CTGCATAATTCTCTTACTGTCATGCCATCCGTAAGATGCTTTTCTGTGACTGGTGAGTACTCAACCAAGT
CATTCTGAGAATAGTGTATGCGGCGACCGAGTTGCTCTTGCCCGGCGTCAATACGGGATAATACCGCGCC
ACATAGCAGAACTTTAAAAGTGCTCATCATTGGAAAACGTTCTTCGGGGCGAAAACTCTCAAGGATCTTA
CCGCTGTTGAGATCCAGTTCGATGTAACCCACTCGTGCACCCAACTGATCTTCAGCATCTTTTACTTTCA
CCAGCGTTTCTGGGTGAGCAAAAACAGGAAGGCAAAATGCCGCAAAAAAGGGAATAAGGGCGACACGGAA
ATGTTGAATACTCATACTCTTCCTTTTTCAATATTATTGAAGCATTTATCAGGGTTATTGTCTCATGAGC
GGATACATATTTGAATGTATTTAGAAAAATAAACAAATAGGGGTTCCGCGCACATTTC
Features (pLannotate 1.2.2; 16 found; start..end, strand, type, name):
     22..615     +  LTR            LTR: long terminal repeat from Moloney murine leukemia virus
    678..877     +  misc_feature   MMLV Ψ: packaging signal of Moloney murine leukemia virus (MMLV)
    929..1017    +  misc_feature   MESV Ψ (fragment): packaging signal of murine embryonic stem cell virus
   1094..1510    +  CDS            gag (truncated): truncated Moloney murine leukemia virus (MMLV) gag gene lacking the start codon
   1520..1894    +  misc_feature   pol region: Moloney murine leukemia virus (MMLV) pol region containing the splice acceptor site
   1922..1940    +  promoter       tight TRE promoter (fragment): Tet-responsive promoter PTight, consisting of seven tet operator sequences followed by the minimal CMV promoter
   1951..2016    +  CDS            3xFLAG: three tandem FLAG® epitope tags, followed by an enterokinase cleavage site
   2020..6123    +  CDS            Cas9: Cas9 (Csn1) endonuclease from the Streptococcus pyogenes Type II CRISPR/Cas system generates RNA-guided double strand breaks in DNA
   6442..6904    +  misc_feature   IRES: internal ribosome entry site (IRES) of the encephalomyocarditis virus (EMCV)
   6924..7976    +  CDS            CD2: CD2_HUMAN - Also known as SRBC. Experimental evidence at protein level: Swiss-Prot protein existence level 1. CD2 interacts with lymphocyte function-associated antigen CD58 (LFA-3) and CD48/BCM1 to mediate adhesion between T-cells and other cell types. CD2 is implicated in the triggering of T-cells, the cytoplasmic domain is implicated in the signaling function. From Homo sapiens (Human).
   8081..8202    +  LTR            3' LTR (ΔU3) (fragment): self-inactivating 3' long terminal repeat (LTR) from Moloney murine leukemia virus
   8203..8672    +  LTR            LTR: long terminal repeat from Moloney murine leukemia virus
   8738..8790    -  CDS            lacI (fragment): lac repressor; lacI; The lac repressor binds to the lac operator to inhibit transcription in E. coli. This inhibition can be relieved by adding lactose or isopropyl-β-D-thiogalactopyranoside (IPTG).
   8973..9561    -  rep_origin     ori: high-copy-number ColE1/pMB1/pBR322/pUC origin of replication
   9725..10585   -  CDS            AmpR: β-lactamase; bla; confers resistance to ampicillin, carbenicillin, and related antibiotics
  10586..10690   -  promoter       AmpR promoter: bla
