[The description below was written by a language model from this plasmid's Addgene catalogue record and pLannotate feature annotations shown in this document.]
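Description:
3xFLAG-dCas9/pMXs-I2 is a Moloney murine leukemia virus-based retroviral expression vector of about 10.7 kb, built on the pMXs-I2 backbone for delivering a tagged, catalytically inactive Cas9 into mammalian cells. It is propagated in E. coli through a ColE1/pUC-type origin and an ampicillin resistance gene with its own bla promoter. The record lists it as behaving as a low-copy plasmid even though the annotated origin is of the high-copy type. The viral portion comprises a 5′ LTR, the MMLV packaging signal with an extended region that includes a truncated gag lacking its start codon, a pol segment carrying the splice acceptor, and a 3′ LTR. Together these allow the transcript to be packaged into retroviral particles and integrated into target cells. The short hits to a Tet-responsive promoter, a lacI fragment and a self-inactivating LTR are small partial matches and probably not functional elements; the catalogue states that expression is driven by the LTR.

The payload is a roughly 4.2 kb human codon-optimized Streptococcus pyogenes Cas9 carrying the D10A and H840A mutations, which abolish nuclease activity while preserving guide RNA-directed DNA binding. It has an N-terminal 3xFLAG tag and a C-terminal nuclear localization signal, and sits between retained PacI and NotI sites so it can be excised intact. Downstream, an EMCV IRES allows translation of human CD2 from the same transcript, giving a cell-surface marker for identifying or sorting transduced cells in place of drug selection. The construct is intended for enChIP, in which dCas9 is targeted to a genomic locus by a guide RNA supplied from a separate vector (the depositor describes pSIR-based self-inactivating retroviral vectors for this). The locus and its associated molecules are then purified through the FLAG tag.
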