Addgene plasmid #51259: 3xFLAG-dCas9/pMXs-I2
Purpose: Expresses 3xFLAG-dCas9 in mammalian cells for enChIP analysis to purify specific genomic regions of interest.
Depositing lab: Hodaka Fujii. Depositing organization: The University of Osaka. Publication: Identification of Proteins Associated with an IFNgamma-Responsive Promoter by a Retroviral Expression System for enChIP Using CRISPR. Fujita T, Fujii H. PLoS One. 2014 Jul 22;9(7):e103084. doi: 10.1371/journal.pone.0103084. eCollection 2014. PubMed 25051498.
Backbone
  Vector backbone: pMXs-I2
  Backbone manufacturer: Hodaka Fujii
  Backbone size w/o insert (bp): 6486
  Total vector size (bp): 10698
  Vector type: Mammalian Expression, Retroviral, CRISPR
  Selectable markers: human CD2
Growth in bacteria
  Bacterial resistance: Ampicillin, 50 μg/mL
  Growth temperature: 30°C
  Growth strain: NEB Stable
  Growth instructions: slow growing, culture for 18hrs.
  Copy number: Low Copy
Gene/Insert
  Gene/Insert name: 3xFLAG-dCas9
  Species: Synthetic
  Insert size (bp): 4212
  Mutation: human codon-optimized, D10A + H840A
  Promoter: LTR
  Tag / fusion protein: 3xFLAG tag (N terminal on insert); NLS (nuclear localization signal) (C terminal on insert)
  Cloning method: Restriction Enzyme; 5′ cloning site Pac I (not destroyed); 3′ cloning site Not I (not destroyed)
  Sequencing primers: 5′ ggtggaccatcctctagact; 3′ AAACGCACACCGGCCTTATT
Terms and licenses: Academic/Nonprofit Terms; Industry Terms: Not Available to Industry
Depositor comments: The coding sequence of 3xFLAG-dCas9 can be cleaved with Pac I and Not I. Construction strategy of gRNA retroviral vectors 1. Cleave gBlock from a gRNA vector constructed using gRNA cloning vector (Addgene #41824) with appropriate restriction enzymes (eg. [Xho I + Hind III], EcoR I). 2. Insert the cleaved gBlock into pSIR-based self-inactivating retroviral vectors. Vectors & Sites of insertion pSIR-neo (Addgene #51128): eg. [Xho I + Hind III] pSIR-GFP (Addgene #51134): eg. [Xho I + Hind III], EcoR I pSIR-DsRed-Express2 (Addgene #51135): eg. [Xho I + Hind III], EcoR I pSIR-hCD2 (Addgene #51143): eg. EcoR I
How to cite: 3xFLAG-dCas9/pMXs-I2 was a gift from Hodaka Fujii (Addgene plasmid # 51259)
