>Addgene plasmid #51259 | 3xFLAG-dCas9/pMXs-I2 | addgene partial sequence | sequence record 92994 | pMRXIP-fwd 5'-ggtggaccatcctctagact-3'
GGATCCGTTTAGTGAACCGTCAGAATTAACCATGGACTACAAAGACCATGACGGTGATTATAAAGATCAT
GACATCGATTACAAGGATGACGATGACAAGCTCATGGACAAGAAGTACTCCATTGGGCTCGCTATCGGCA
CAAACAGCGTCGGCTGGGCCGTCATTACGGACGAGTACAAGGTGCCGAGCAAAAAATTCAAAGTTCTGGG
CAATACCGATCGCCACAGCATAAAGAAGAACCTCATTGGCGCCCTCCTGTTCGACTCCGGGGAGACGGCC
GAAGCCACGCGGCTCAAAAGAACAGCACGGCGCAGATATACCCGCAGAAAGAATCGGATCTGCTACCTGC
AGGAGATCTTTAGTAATGAGATGGCTAAGGTGGATGACTCTTTCTTCCATAGGCTGGAGGAGTCCTTTTT
GGTGGAGGAGGATAAAAAGCACGAGCGCCACCCAATCTTTGGCAATATCGTGGACGAGGTGGCGTACCAT
GAAAAGTACCCAACCATATATCATCTGAGGAAGAAGCTTGTAGACAGTACTGATAAGGCTGACTTGCGGT
TGATCTATCTCGCGCTGGCGCATATGATCAAATTTCGGGGACACTTCCTCATCGAGGGGGACCTGAACCC
AGACAACAGCGATGTCGACAAACTCTTTATCCAACTGGTTCAGACTTACAATCAGCTTTTCGAAGAGAAC
CCGATCAACGCATCCGGAGTTGACGCCAAAGCAATCCTGA
