>Addgene plasmid #51259 | 3xFLAG-dCas9/pMXs-I2 | addgene partial sequence | sequence record 93000 | hdCas9-R2 5'-CCGGCTTTATCCAACTCAGAC-3'
CCTTAGTCAGATTATCGAACTTCCGTTGTGTGATCAGTTTGGCGTTCAGCAGCTGCCGCCAATAATTTTT
CATTTTCTTGACAACTTCTTCTGAGGGGACGTTATCACTCTTCCCTCTATTTTTATCGGATCTTGTCAAC
ACTTTATTATCAATAGAATCATCTTTGAGAAAAGACTGGGGCACGATGGCATCCACGTCGTAGTCGGAGA
GCCGATTGATGTCCAGTTCCTGATCCACGTACATGTCCCTGCCGTTCTGCAGGTAGTACAGGTAGAGCTT
CTCATTCTGAAGCTGGGTGTTTTCAACTGGGTGTTCCTTAAGGATTTGGGACCCCAGTTCTTTTATACCC
TCTTCAATCCTCTTCATCCTTTCCCTACTGTTCTTCTGTCCCTTCTGGGTAGTTTGGTTCTCTCGGGCCA
TCTCGATAACGATATTCTCGGGCTTATGCCTTCCCATTACTTTGACGAGTTCATCCACGACCTTAACGGT
CTGCAGTATTCCCTTTTTGATAGCTGGGCTACCTGCAAGATTAGCGATGTGCTCGTGAAGACTGTCCCCC
TGGCCAGAAACTTGTGCTTTCTGGATGTCCTCCTTAAAGGTGAGAGAGTCATCATGGATCAACTGCATGA
AGTTCCTGTTGGCAAATCCATCGGACTTAAGAAAATCCAGGATTGTCTTTCCACTCTGCTTGTCTCGGAT
CCCATTGATCAGTTTTCTTGACAGCCGCCCCCATCCTGTATATCGGCGCCTCTTGAGCTGTTTCATGACT
TTGTCGTCGAAGAGATGAGCGTAA
