>Addgene plasmid #51259 | 3xFLAG-dCas9/pMXs-I2 | addgene partial sequence | sequence record 139370 | pMX-S1811 5'-GACGGCATCGCAGCTTGGATACAC-3'
GACTGCCGGATCTAGCTAGTTAATTAAGGATCCGTTTAGTGAACCGTCAGAATTAACCATGGACTACAAA
GACCATGACGGTGATTATAAAGATCATGACATCGATTACAAGGATGACGATGACAAGCTCATGGACAAGA
AGTACTCCATTGGGCTCGCTATCGGCACAAACAGCGTCGGCTGGGCCGTCATTACGGACGAGTACAAGGT
GCCGAGCAAAAAATTCAAAGTTCTGGGCAATACCGATCGCCACAGCATAAAGAAGAACCTCATTGGCGCC
CTCCTGTTCGACTCCGGGGAGACGGCCGAAGCCACGCGGCTCAAAAGAACAGCACGGCGCAGATATACCC
GCAGAAAGAATCGGATCTGCTACCTGCAGGAGATCTTTAGTAATGAGATGGCTAAGGTGGATGACTCTTT
CTTCCATAGGCTGGAGGAGTCCTTTTTGGTGGAGGAGGATAAAAAGCACGAGCGCCACCCAATCTTTGGC
AATATCGTGGACGAGGTGGCGTACCATGAAAAGTACCCAACCATATATCATCTGAGGAAGAAGCTTGTAG
ACAGTACTGATAAGGCTGACTTGCGGTTGATCTATCTCGCGCTGGCGCATATGATCAAATTTCGGGGACA
CTTCCTCATCGAGGGGGACCTGAACCCAGACAACAGCGATGTCGACAAACTCTTTATCCAACTGGTTCAG
ACTTACAATCAGCTTTTCGAAGAGAACCCGATCAACGCATCCGGAGTTGACGCCAAAGCAATCCTGAGCG
CTAGGCTGTCCAAATCCCGGCGGCTCGAAA
