>Addgene plasmid #51259 | 3xFLAG-dCas9/pMXs-I2 | addgene partial sequence | sequence record 139371 | pMX-L3205 5'-CCCTTTTTCTGGAGACTAAATAAA-3'
GGCAGAAATCCACAGTGCTTTTTATTGAAAAAGACAGTTTCTATCTTTTTTAATTAGAGGAAGGGGACAA
TGAGTTTTCTGCTGCCCCATGGGGAGGTTTTGGCTGAACTCGAGGTCTGGGGAGGGGCGGGCCTTTCTGC
TGGTGAACTTGTGTGCCCGACGGAGCAGGAGGCCTCTTCTGAGGCTGGTGCTGAACACGGTGTCCAGGAG
GCGGGGGACGATGACTAGGTGCCTGGGAACGATGACCAGGTGGTGGAGGAGGATGTTGGGAAGTTGCTGG
ATTCTGAGGGGTTGAAGCTGGAATTTGTTGGGGCTTCCGGCCCCTTTCTTCAGTAGCTACTCTGTGGGCT
CTTGTCTCCAGCTCCTCATCATTTCTCCGACTCCTCTGTTTTTTCCTTTTGGTGATATAGAAAACGAGCA
GTGCCACAAAGACCATCAAGAGGCTGCCTCCTCCACATATGCCAATGATGAGATAGATGTCCAGACCTTT
CTCTGGACAGCTGACAGGCTCGACACTGGATTCCTTGCTGACTTTGTTCCCTGCTGTGCACTTGAATTTT
GCACTCAGGCTGGTGGTCCACTTGTGTGTGATGACCCTCTGAGAAAGTTTTAGATGTTTCCCATCTTGAT
ACAGGTTTAATTCGGGGTCAGTTCCATTCATTACCTCACAGGTCAGGGTTGTGTTGATACAAGTCCAGGA
GATCTTTGGTTTTGAGACCCTCTCTTGAATCTTCAAATCAAATATTTTTTCCAACACATTTTTTCCTTTT
GTATCATATATTGATACCTTGTAGATATCCTGATCATCGGTCTTCAGATGCTTAATTTTCAGAGTTCCAT
TTT
